Addgene plasmid #46535: pGEX Zap70(NC)-SH2
Depositing lab: Bruce Mayer. Depositing organization: University of Connecticut Health Center. Publication: High-throughput phosphotyrosine profiling using SH2 domains. Machida K, Thompson CM, Dierck K, Jablonowski K, Karkkainen S, Liu B, Zhang H, Nash PD, Newman DK, Nollau P, Pawson T, Renkema GH, Saksela K, Schiller MR, Shin DG, Mayer BJ. Mol Cell. 2007 Jun 22;26(6):899-915. 10.1016/j.molcel.2007.05.031 PubMed 17588523.
Backbone
  Vector backbone: pGEX6P1
  Backbone manufacturer: GE Healthcare Biosciences
  Backbone size w/o insert (bp): 4900
  Vector type: Bacterial Expression
Growth in bacteria
  Bacterial resistance: Ampicillin, 100 μg/mL
  Growth temperature: 37°C
  Growth strain: DH5alpha
  Copy number: Low Copy
Gene/Insert
  Gene/Insert name: Zap70(NC) (alt names: ZAP70; SRK; STD; TZK; ZAP-70; FLJ17670; FLJ17679; ZAP70)
  Species: H. sapiens (human)
  Insert size (bp): 834
  Mutation: contains amino acids 1-268
  GenBank ID: ZAP70
  Entrez Gene: ZAP70 (a.k.a. ADMIO2, IMD48, SRK, STCD, STD, TZK, ZAP-70)
  Promoter: Tac
  Tag / fusion protein: GST (N terminal on backbone); PreScission (N terminal on backbone)
  Cloning method: Restriction Enzyme; 5′ cloning site BamHI (not destroyed); 3′ cloning site EcoRI (not destroyed)
  Sequencing primers: 5′ pGEX-5; 3′ pGEX-3
Terms and licenses: Academic/Nonprofit Terms; Industry Terms: Not Available to Industry
Depositor comments: The molecular weight of the GST fusion protein is approximately 53.8 kDa
How to cite: pGEX Zap70(NC)-SH2 was a gift from Bruce Mayer (Addgene plasmid # 46535 ; http://n2t.net/addgene:46535 ; RRID:Addgene_46535)
