[The description below was written by a language model from this plasmid's Addgene catalogue record and pLannotate feature annotations shown in this document.]
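Description:
pGEX Zap70(NC)-SH2 is a bacterial expression plasmid built on the pGEX6P1 backbone for producing a GST fusion of the tandem SH2 region of human ZAP70 in E. coli. The insert, cloned between BamHI and EcoRI sites that both remain intact, encodes amino acids 1-268 of ZAP70. "NC" in the name presumably refers to the N- and C-terminal SH2 domains, which together recognise doubly phosphorylated ITAM motifs on T-cell receptor components. The catalogue lists the insert as 834 bp, while the annotated ZAP70 fragment in the 5,803 nt depositor sequence spans a slightly longer stretch; the record does not explain this small difference.

Expression is driven by the tac promoter, a strong trp/lac hybrid, followed by a lac operator. The plasmid carries its own lacI gene under the lacIq promoter, so transcription is repressed until it is induced with IPTG. The open reading frame begins with Schistosoma japonicum glutathione S-transferase, followed by a PreScission protease recognition site and then the ZAP70 fragment. This allows the fusion to be purified on glutathione resin and, if desired, the GST moiety to be cleaved off. The depositor gives the fusion protein's mass as about 53.8 kDa.

The plasmid is maintained through a ColE1/pBR322-type origin and selected with ampicillin via the β-lactamase gene. The catalogue describes it as low copy, although only a fragment of rop is annotated. Residual backbone elements include bom fragments and a lac promoter/lacZα segment downstream of lacI. The associated publication concerns high-throughput phosphotyrosine profiling with SH2 domains, which suggests the purified protein is used as a probe for tyrosine-phosphorylated binding sites.
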