Features (pLannotate 1.2.2; 17 found; start..end, strand, type, name):
      6..107     -  CDS            yciV (fragment): RNAAM_ECOLI - Also known as trpH From Escherichia coli (strain K12).
    183..211     +  promoter       tac promoter: strong E. coli promoter; hybrid between the trp and lac UV5 promoters
    219..235     +  protein_bind   lac operator: The lac repressor binds to the lac operator to inhibit transcription in E. coli. This inhibition can be relieved by adding lactose or isopropyl-β-D-thiogalactopyranoside (IPTG). lac repressor encoded by lacI
    258..911     +  CDS            GST26_SCHJA: Experimental evidence at protein level: Swiss-Prot protein existence level 1. GST isoenzymes appear to play a central role in the parasite detoxification system. Other functions are also suspected including a role in increasing the solubility of haematin in the parasite gut. From Schistosoma japonicum (Blood fluke).
    960..1805    +  CDS            ZAP70 (fragment): ZAP70_HUMAN - Also known as SRK. Experimental evidence at protein level: Swiss-Prot protein existence level 1. Tyrosine kinase that plays an essential role in regulation of the adaptive immune response. Regulates motility, adhesion and cytokine expression of mature T-cells, as well as thymocyte development. Contributes also to the development and activation of primary B- lymphocytes. When antigen presenting cells (APC) activate T-cell receptor (TCR), a serie of phosphorylations lead to the recruitment of ZAP70 to the doubly phosphorylated TCR component CD247/CD3Z through ITAM motif at the plas
   1820..1859    +  CDS            rop (fragment): Rop protein, which maintains plasmids at low copy number; rop
   1961..2001    +  misc_feature   bom (fragment): basis of mobility region from pBR322
   2106..2210    +  promoter       AmpR promoter: bla
   2211..3071    +  CDS            AmpR: β-lactamase; bla; confers resistance to ampicillin, carbenicillin, and related antibiotics
   3242..3830    +  rep_origin     ori: high-copy-number ColE1/pMB1/pBR322/pUC origin of replication
   4016..4067    -  misc_feature   bom (fragment): basis of mobility region from pBR322
   4074..4151    +  promoter       lacIq promoter: lacI (mutant); In the lacIq allele, a single base change in the promoter boosts expression of the lacI gene about 10-fold.
   4152..5234    +  CDS            lacI: lac repressor; lacI; The lac repressor binds to the lac operator to inhibit transcription in E. coli. This inhibition can be relieved by adding lactose or isopropyl-β-D-thiogalactopyranoside (IPTG).
   5247..5268    +  protein_bind   CAP binding site: CAP binding activates transcription in the presence of cAMP. E. coli catabolite activator protein
   5283..5313    +  promoter       lac promoter: promoter for the E. coli lac operon
   5321..5337    +  protein_bind   lac operator: The lac repressor binds to the lac operator to inhibit transcription in E. coli. This inhibition can be relieved by adding lactose or isopropyl-β-D-thiogalactopyranoside (IPTG). lac repressor encoded by lacI
   5357..5530    +  CDS            lacZα: LacZα fragment of β-galactosidase; lacZ fragment
>Addgene plasmid #46535 | pGEX Zap70(NC)-SH2 | depositor full sequence | sequence record 65790 | Full Sequence
ACGTTATCGACTGCACGGTGCACCAATGCTTCTGGCGTCAGGCAGCCATCGGAAGCTGTGGTATGGCTGT
GCAGGTCGTAAATCACTGCATAATTCGTGTCGCTCAAGGCGCACTCCCGTTCTGGATAATGTTTTTTGCG
CCGACATCATAACGGTTCTGGCAAATATTCTGAAATGAGCTGTTGACAATTAATCATCGGCTCGTATAAT
GTGTGGAATTGTGAGCGGATAACAATTTCACACAGGAAACAGTATTCATGTCCCCTATACTAGGTTATTG
GAAAATTAAGGGCCTTGTGCAACCCACTCGACTTCTTTTGGAATATCTTGAAGAAAAATATGAAGAGCAT
TTGTATGAGCGCGATGAAGGTGATAAATGGCGAAACAAAAAGTTTGAATTGGGTTTGGAGTTTCCCAATC
TTCCTTATTATATTGATGGTGATGTTAAATTAACACAGTCTATGGCCATCATACGTTATATAGCTGACAA
GCACAACATGTTGGGTGGTTGTCCAAAAGAGCGTGCAGAGATTTCAATGCTTGAAGGAGCGGTTTTGGAT
ATTAGATACGGTGTTTCGAGAATTGCATATAGTAAAGACTTTGAAACTCTCAAAGTTGATTTTCTTAGCA
AGCTACCTGAAATGCTGAAAATGTTCGAAGATCGTTTATGTCATAAAACATATTTAAATGGTGATCATGT
AACCCATCCTGACTTCATGTTGTATGACGCTCTTGATGTTGTTTTATACATGGACCCAATGTGCCTGGAT
GCGTTCCCAAAATTAGTTTGTTTTAAAAAACGTATTGAAGCTATCCCACAAATTGATAAGTACTTGAAAT
CCAGCAAGTATATAGCATGGCCTTTGCAGGGCTGGCAAGCCACGTTTGGTGGTGGCGACCATCCTCCAAA
ATCGGATCTGGAAGTTCTGTTCCAGGGGCCCCTGGGATCCGGGCGCGCCATGCCAGACCCCGCGGCGCAC
CTGCCCTTCTTCTACGGCAGCATCTCGCGTGCCGAGGCCGAGGAGCACCTGAAGCTGGCGGGCATGGCGG
ACGGGCTCTTCCTGCTGCGCCAGTGCCTGCGCTCGCTGGGCGGCTATGTGCTGTCGCTCGTGCACGATGT
GCGCTTCCACCACTTTCCCATCGAGCGCCAGCTCAACGGCACCTACGCCATTGCCGGCGGCAAAGCGCAC
TGTGGACCGGCAGAGCTCTGCGAGTTCTACTCGCGCGACCCCGACGGGCTGCCCTGCAACCTGCGCAAGC
CGTGCAACCGGCCGTCGGGCCTCGAGCCGCAGCCGGGGGTCTTCGACTGCCTGCGAGACGCCATGGTGCG
TGACTACGTGCGCCAGACGTGGAAGCTGGAGGGCGAGGCCCTGGAGCAGGCCATCATCAGCCAGGCCCCA
CAGGTGGAGAAGCTCATTGCTATGACGGCCCACGAGCGGATGCCCTGGTACCACAGCAGCCTGACGCGTG
AGGAGGCCGAGCGCAAACTTTACTCTGGGGCGCAGACCGACGGCAAGTTCCTGCTGAGGCCGCGGAAGGA
GCAGGGCACATACGCCCTGTCCCTCATCTATGGGAAGACGGTGTACCACTACCTCATCAGCCAAGACAAG
GCGGGCAAGTACTGCATTCCCGAGGGCACCAAGTTTGACACGCTCTGGCAGCTGGTGGAGTATCTGAAGC
TGAAGGCGGACGGGCTCATCTACTGCCTGAAGGAGGCCTGCCCCAACAGCAGTGCCAGCAACGCCTCAGG
GGCTGCTGCTCCCTTAATTAACGAATTCCCGGGTCGACTCGAGCGGCCGCATCGTGACTGACTGACGATC
TGCCTCGCGCGTTTCGGTGATGACGGTGAAAACCTCTGACACATGCAGCTCCCGGAGACGGTCACAGCTT
GTCTGTAAGCGGATGCCGGGAGCAGACAAGCCCGTCAGGGCGCGTCAGCGGGTGTTGGCGGGTGTCGGGG
CGCAGCCATGACCCAGTCACGTAGCGATAGCGGAGTGTATAATTCTTGAAGACGAAAGGGCCTCGTGATA
CGCCTATTTTTATAGGTTAATGTCATGATAATAATGGTTTCTTAGACGTCAGGTGGCACTTTTCGGGGAA
ATGTGCGCGGAACCCCTATTTGTTTATTTTTCTAAATACATTCAAATATGTATCCGCTCATGAGACAATA
ACCCTGATAAATGCTTCAATAATATTGAAAAAGGAAGAGTATGAGTATTCAACATTTCCGTGTCGCCCTT
ATTCCCTTTTTTGCGGCATTTTGCCTTCCTGTTTTTGCTCACCCAGAAACGCTGGTGAAAGTAAAAGATG
CTGAAGATCAGTTGGGTGCACGAGTGGGTTACATCGAACTGGATCTCAACAGCGGTAAGATCCTTGAGAG
TTTTCGCCCCGAAGAACGTTTTCCAATGATGAGCACTTTTAAAGTTCTGCTATGTGGCGCGGTATTATCC
CGTGTTGACGCCGGGCAAGAGCAACTCGGTCGCCGCATACACTATTCTCAGAATGACTTGGTTGAGTACT
CACCAGTCACAGAAAAGCATCTTACGGATGGCATGACAGTAAGAGAATTATGCAGTGCTGCCATAACCAT
GAGTGATAACACTGCGGCCAACTTACTTCTGACAACGATCGGAGGACCGAAGGAGCTAACCGCTTTTTTG
CACAACATGGGGGATCATGTAACTCGCCTTGATCGTTGGGAACCGGAGCTGAATGAAGCCATACCAAACG
ACGAGCGTGACACCACGATGCCTGCAGCAATGGCAACAACGTTGCGCAAACTATTAACTGGCGAACTACT
TACTCTAGCTTCCCGGCAACAATTAATAGACTGGATGGAGGCGGATAAAGTTGCAGGACCACTTCTGCGC
TCGGCCCTTCCGGCTGGCTGGTTTATTGCTGATAAATCTGGAGCCGGTGAGCGTGGGTCTCGCGGTATCA
TTGCAGCACTGGGGCCAGATGGTAAGCCCTCCCGTATCGTAGTTATCTACACGACGGGGAGTCAGGCAAC
TATGGATGAACGAAATAGACAGATCGCTGAGATAGGTGCCTCACTGATTAAGCATTGGTAACTGTCAGAC
CAAGTTTACTCATATATACTTTAGATTGATTTAAAACTTCATTTTTAATTTAAAAGGATCTAGGTGAAGA
TCCTTTTTGATAATCTCATGACCAAAATCCCTTAACGTGAGTTTTCGTTCCACTGAGCGTCAGACCCCGT
AGAAAAGATCAAAGGATCTTCTTGAGATCCTTTTTTTCTGCGCGTAATCTGCTGCTTGCAAACAAAAAAA
CCACCGCTACCAGCGGTGGTTTGTTTGCCGGATCAAGAGCTACCAACTCTTTTTCCGAAGGTAACTGGCT
TCAGCAGAGCGCAGATACCAAATACTGTCCTTCTAGTGTAGCCGTAGTTAGGCCACCACTTCAAGAACTC
TGTAGCACCGCCTACATACCTCGCTCTGCTAATCCTGTTACCAGTGGCTGCTGCCAGTGGCGATAAGTCG
TGTCTTACCGGGTTGGACTCAAGACGATAGTTACCGGATAAGGCGCAGCGGTCGGGCTGAACGGGGGGTT
CGTGCACACAGCCCAGCTTGGAGCGAACGACCTACACCGAACTGAGATACCTACAGCGTGAGCTATGAGA
AAGCGCCACGCTTCCCGAAGGGAGAAAGGCGGACAGGTATCCGGTAAGCGGCAGGGTCGGAACAGGAGAG
CGCACGAGGGAGCTTCCAGGGGGAAACGCCTGGTATCTTTATAGTCCTGTCGGGTTTCGCCACCTCTGAC
TTGAGCGTCGATTTTTGTGATGCTCGTCAGGGGGGCGGAGCCTATGGAAAAACGCCAGCAACGCGGCCTT
TTTACGGTTCCTGGCCTTTTGCTGGCCTTTTGCTCACATGTTCTTTCCTGCGTTATCCCCTGATTCTGTG
GATAACCGTATTACCGCCTTTGAGTGAGCTGATACCGCTCGCCGCAGCCGAACGACCGAGCGCAGCGAGT
CAGTGAGCGAGGAAGCGGAAGAGCGCCTGATGCGGTATTTTCTCCTTACGCATCTGTGCGGTATTTCACA
CCGCATAAATTCCGACACCATCGAATGGTGCAAAACCTTTCGCGGTATGGCATGATAGCGCCCGGAAGAG
AGTCAATTCAGGGTGGTGAATGTGAAACCAGTAACGTTATACGATGTCGCAGAGTATGCCGGTGTCTCTT
ATCAGACCGTTTCCCGCGTGGTGAACCAGGCCAGCCACGTTTCTGCGAAAACGCGGGAAAAAGTGGAAGC
GGCGATGGCGGAGCTGAATTACATTCCCAACCGCGTGGCACAACAACTGGCGGGCAAACAGTCGTTGCTG
ATTGGCGTTGCCACCTCCAGTCTGGCCCTGCACGCGCCGTCGCAAATTGTCGCGGCGATTAAATCTCGCG
CCGATCAACTGGGTGCCAGCGTGGTGGTGTCGATGGTAGAACGAAGCGGCGTCGAAGCCTGTAAAGCGGC
GGTGCACAATCTTCTCGCGCAACGCGTCAGTGGGCTGATCATTAACTATCCGCTGGATGACCAGGATGCC
ATTGCTGTGGAAGCTGCCTGCACTAATGTTCCGGCGTTATTTCTTGATGTCTCTGACCAGACACCCATCA
ACAGTATTATTTTCTCCCATGAAGACGGTACGCGACTGGGCGTGGAGCATCTGGTCGCATTGGGTCACCA
GCAAATCGCGCTGTTAGCGGGCCCATTAAGTTCTGTCTCGGCGCGTCTGCGTCTGGCTGGCTGGCATAAA
TATCTCACTCGCAATCAAATTCAGCCGATAGCGGAACGGGAAGGCGACTGGAGTGCCATGTCCGGTTTTC
AACAAACCATGCAAATGCTGAATGAGGGCATCGTTCCCACTGCGATGCTGGTTGCCAACGATCAGATGGC
GCTGGGCGCAATGCGCGCCATTACCGAGTCCGGGCTGCGCGTTGGTGCGGATATCTCGGTAGTGGGATAC
GACGATACCGAAGACAGCTCATGTTATATCCCGCCGTCAACCACCATCAAACAGGATTTTCGCCTGCTGG
GGCAAACCAGCGTGGACCGCTTGCTGCAACTCTCTCAGGGCCAGGCGGTGAAGGGCAATCAGCTGTTGCC
CGTCTCACTGGTGAAAAGAAAAACCACCCTGGCGCCCAATACGCAAACCGCCTCTCCCCGCGCGTTGGCC
GATTCATTAATGCAGCTGGCACGACAGGTTTCCCGACTGGAAAGCGGGCAGTGAGCGCAACGCAATTAAT
GTGAGTTAGCTCACTCATTAGGCACCCCAGGCTTTACACTTTATGCTTCCGGCTCGTATGTTGTGTGGAA
TTGTGAGCGGATAACAATTTCACACAGGAAACAGCTATGACCATGATTACGGATTCACTGGCCGTCGTTT
TACAACGTCGTGACTGGGAAAACCCTGGCGTTACCCAACTTAATCGCCTTGCAGCACATCCCCCTTTCGC
CAGCTGGCGTAATAGCGAAGAGGCCCGCACCGATCGCCCTTCCCAACAGTTGCGCAGCCTGAATGGCGAA
TGGCGCTTTGCCTGGTTTCCGGCACCAGAAGCGGTGCCGGAAAGCTGGCTGGAGTGCGATCTTCCTGAGG
CCGATACTGTCGTCGTCCCCTCAAACTGGCAGATGCACGGTTACGATGCGCCCATCTACACCAACGTAAC
CTATCCCATTACGGTCAATCCGCCGTTTGTTCCCACGGAGAATCCGACGGGTTGTTACTCGCTCACATTT
AATGTTGATGAAAGCTGGCTACAGGAAGGCCAGACGCGAATTATTTTTGATGGCGTTGGAATT
