>Addgene plasmid #46535 | pGEX Zap70(NC)-SH2 | depositor partial sequence | sequence record 65791 | Insert sequence
GGATCCGGGCGCGCCATGCCAGACCCCGCGGCGCACCTGCCCTTCTTCTACGGCAGCATCTCGCGTGCCG
AGGCCGAGGAGCACCTGAAGCTGGCGGGCATGGCGGACGGGCTCTTCCTGCTGCGCCAGTGCCTGCGCTC
GCTGGGCGGCTATGTGCTGTCGCTCGTGCACGATGTGCGCTTCCACCACTTTCCCATCGAGCGCCAGCTC
AACGGCACCTACGCCATTGCCGGCGGCAAAGCGCACTGTGGACCGGCAGAGCTCTGCGAGTTCTACTCGC
GCGACCCCGACGGGCTGCCCTGCAACCTGCGCAAGCCGTGCAACCGGCCGTCGGGCCTCGAGCCGCAGCC
GGGGGTCTTCGACTGCCTGCGAGACGCCATGGTGCGTGACTACGTGCGCCAGACGTGGAAGCTGGAGGGC
GAGGCCCTGGAGCAGGCCATCATCAGCCAGGCCCCACAGGTGGAGAAGCTCATTGCTATGACGGCCCACG
AGCGGATGCCCTGGTACCACAGCAGCCTGACGCGTGAGGAGGCCGAGCGCAAACTTTACTCTGGGGCGCA
GACCGACGGCAAGTTCCTGCTGAGGCCGCGGAAGGAGCAGGGCACATACGCCCTGTCCCTCATCTATGGG
AAGACGGTGTACCACTACCTCATCAGCCAAGACAAGGCGGGCAAGTACTGCATTCCCGAGGGCACCAAGT
TTGACACGCTCTGGCAGCTGGTGGAGTATCTGAAGCTGAAGGCGGACGGGCTCATCTACTGCCTGAAGGA
GGCCTGCCCCAACAGCAGTGCCAGCAACGCCTCAGGGGCTGCTGCTCCCTTAATTAACGAATTC
