>Addgene plasmid #46535 | pGEX Zap70(NC)-SH2 | addgene partial sequence | sequence record 66703 | pGEX5
AGTTCTGTTCCAGGGGCCCCTGGGATCCGGGCGCGCCATGCCAGACCCCGCGGCGCACCTGCCCTTCTTC
TACGGCAGCATCTCGCGTGCCGAGGCCGAGGAGCACCTGAAGCTGGCGGGCATGGCGGACGGGCTCTTCC
TGCTGCGCCAGTGCCTGCGCTCGCTGGGCGGCTATGTGCTGTCGCTCGTGCACGATGTGCGCTTCCACCA
CTTTCCCATCGAGCGCCAGCTCAACGGCACCTACGCCATTGCCGGCGGCAAAGCGCACTGTGGACCGGCA
GAGCTCTGCGAGTTCTACTCGCGCGACCCCGACGGGCTGCCCTGCAACCTGCGCAAGCCGTGCAACCGGC
CGTCGGGCCTCGAGCCGCAGCCGGGGGTCTTCGACTGCCTGCGAGACGCCATGGTGCGTGACTACGTGCG
CCAGACGTGGAAGCTGGAGGGCGAGGCCCTGGAGCAGGCCATCATCAGCCAGGCCCCACAGGTGGAGAAG
CTCATTGCTATGACGGCCCACGAGCGGATGCCCTGGTACCACAGCAGCCTGACGCGTGAGGAGGCCGAGC
GCAAACTTTACTCTGGGGCGCAGACCGACGGCAAGTTCCTGCTGAGGCCGCGGAAGGAGCAGGGCACATA
CGCCCTGTCCCTCATCTATGGGAAGACGGTGTACCACTACCTCATCAGCCAAGACAAGGCGGGCAAGTAC
TGCATTCCCGAGGGCACCAAGTTTGACACGCTCTGGCAGCTGGTGGAGTATCTGAAGCTGAAGGCGGACG
GGCTCATCTACTGCCTGAAGGAGGCCTGCCCCAACAGCAGTGCCAGCAACGCCTC
